>Addgene plasmid #105447 | pCAGGS-ChrimsonR-mRuby2-ST | addgene full sequence | sequence record 203780 | Addgene NGS Result
GGGGGGGGGGGGCGCGCGCCAGGCGGGGCGGGGCGGGGCGAGGGGCGGGGCGGGGCGAGGCGGAGAGGTG
CGGCGGCAGCCAATCAGAGCGGCGCGCTCCGAAAGTTTCCTTTTATGGCGAGGCGGCGGCGGCGGCGGCC
CTATAAAAAGCGAAGCGCGCGGCGGGCGGGAGTCGCTGCGCGCTGCCTTCGCCCCGTGCCCCGCTCCGCC
GCCGCCTCGCGCCGCCCGCCCCGGCTCTGACTGACCGCGTTACTCCCACAGGTGAGCGGGCGGGACGGCC
CTTCTCCTCCGGGCTGTAATTAGCGCTTGGTTTAATGACGGCTTGTTTCTTTTCTGTGGCTGCGTGAAAG
CCTTGAGGGGCTCCGGGAGGGCCCTTTGTGCGGGGGGAGCGGCTCGGGGGGTGCGTGCGTGTGTGTGTGC
GTGGGGAGCGCCGCGTGCGGCTCCGCGCTGCCCGGCGGCTGTGAGCGCTGCGGGCGCGGCGCGGGGCTTT
GTGCGCTCCGCAGTGTGCGCGAGGGGAGCGCGGCCGGGGGCGGTGCCCCGCGGTGCGGGGGGGGCTGCGA
GGGGAACAAAGGCTGCGTGCGGGGTGTGTGCGTGGGGGGGTGAGCAGGGGGTGTGGGCGCGTCGGTCGGG
CTGCAACCCCCCCTGCACCCCCCTCCCCGAGTTGCTGAGCACGGCCCGGCTTCGGGTGCGGGGCTCCGTA
CGGGGCGTGGCGCGGGGCTCGCCGTGCCGGGCGGGGGGTGGCGGCAGGTGGGGGTGCCGGGCGGGGCGGG
GCCGCCTCGGGCCGGGGAGGGCTCGGGGGAGGGGCGCGGCGGCCCCCGGAGCGCCGGCGGCTGTCGAGGC
GCGGCGAGCCGCAGCCATTGCCTTTTATGGTAATCGTGCGAGAGGGCGCAGGGACTTCCTTTGTCCCAAA
TCTGTGCGGAGCCGAAATCTGGGAGGCGCCGCCGCACCCCCTCTAGCGGGCGCGGGGCGAAGCGGTGCGG
CGCCGGCAGGAAGGAAATGGGCGGGGAGGGCCTTCGTGCGTCGCCGCGCCGCCGTCCCCTTCTCCCTCTC
CAGCCTCGGGGCTGTCCGCGGGGGGACGGCTGCCTTCGGGGGGGACGGGGCAGGGCGGGGTTCGGCTTCT
GGCGTGTGACCGGCGGCTCTAGAGCCTCTGCTAACCATGTTCATGCCTTCTTCTTTTTCCTACAGCTCCT
GGGCAACGTGCTGGTTATTGTGCTGTCTCATCATTTTGGCAAAGAATTCTGAGCCGCCACCATGGCTGAG
CTGATCAGCAGCGCCACCAGATCTCTGTTTGCCGCCGGAGGCATCAACCCTTGGCCTAACCCCTACCACC
ACGAGGACATGGGCTGTGGAGGAATGACACCTACAGGCGAGTGCTTCAGCACCGAGTGGTGGTGTGACCC
TTCTTACGGACTGAGCGACGCCGGATACGGATATTGCTTCGTGGAGGCCACAGGCGGCTACCTGGTCGTG
GGAGTGGAGAAGAAGCAGGCTTGGCTGCACAGCAGAGGCACACCAGGAGAAAAGATCGGCGCCCAGGTCT
GCCAGTGGATTGCTTTCAGCATCGCCATCGCCCTGCTGACATTCTACGGCTTCAGCGCCTGGAAGGCCAC
TTGCGGTTGGGAGGAGGTCTACGTCTGTTGCGTCGAGGTGCTGTTCGTGACCCTGGAGATCTTCAAGGAG
TTCAGCAGCCCCGCCACAGTGTACCTGTCTACCGGCAACCACGCCTATTGCCTGCGCTACTTCGAGTGGC
TGCTGTCTTGCCCCGTGATCCTGATCAGACTGAGCAACCTGAGCGGCCTGAAGAACGACTACAGCAAGCG
GACCATGGGCCTGATCGTGTCTTGCGTGGGAATGATCGTGTTCGGCATGGCCGCAGGACTGGCTACCGAT
TGGCTCAAGTGGCTGCTGTATATCGTGTCTTGCATCTACGGCGGCTACATGTACTTCCAGGCCGCCAAGT
GCTACGTGGAAGCCAACCACAGCGTGCCTAAAGGCCATTGCCGCATGGTCGTGAAGCTGATGGCCTACGC
TTACTTCGCCTCTTGGGGCAGCTACCCAATCCTCTGGGCAGTGGGACCAGAAGGACTGCTGAAGCTGAGC
CCTTACGCCAACAGCATCGGCCACAGCATCTGCGACATCATCGCCAAGGAGTTTTGGACCTTCCTGGCCC
ACCACCTGAGGATCAAGATCCACGAGCACATCCTGATCCACGGCGACATCCGGAAGACCACCAAGATGGA
GATCGGAGGCGAGGAGGTGGAAGTGGAAGAGTTCGTGGAGGAGGAGGACGAGGACACAGTGGCGGCACCG
GTAATGGTGTCTAAGGGCGAAGAGCTGATCAAGGAAAATATGCGTATGAAGGTGGTCATGGAAGGTTCGG
TCAACGGCCACCAATTCAAATGCACAGGTGAAGGAGAAGGCAATCCGTACATGGGAACTCAAACCATGAG
GATCAAAGTCATCGAGGGAGGACCCCTGCCATTTGCCTTTGACATTCTTGCCACGTCGTTCATGTATGGC
AGCCGTACTTTTATCAAGTACCCGAAAGGCATTCCTGATTTCTTTAAACAGTCCTTTCCTGAGGGTTTTA
CTTGGGAAAGAGTTACGAGATACGAAGATGGTGGAGTCGTCACCGTCATGCAGGACACCAGCCTTGAGGA
TGGCTGTCTCGTTTACCACGTCCAAGTCAGAGGGGTAAACTTTCCCTCCAATGGTCCCGTGATGCAGAAG
AAGACCAAGGGTTGGGAGCCTAATACAGAGATGATGTATCCAGCAGATGGTGGTCTGAGGGGATACACTC
ATATGGCACTGAAAGTTGATGGTGGTGGCCATCTGTCTTGCTCTTTCGTAACAACTTACAGGTCAAAAAA
GACCGTCGGGAACATCAAGATGCCCGGTATCCATGCCGTTGATCACCGCCTGGAAAGGTTAGAGGAAAGT
GACAATGAAATGTTCGTAGTACAACGCGAACACGCAGTTGCCAAGTTCGCCGGGCTTGGTGGTGGGATGG
ACGAGCTGTACAAGGCCCTAGAGCAGTCCCAGCCCATCCTCAACACCAAGGAGATGGCCCCGCAGAGCAA
GCCTCCAGAGGAGCTGGAGATGAGCAGCATGCCCAGCCCCGTGGCCCCTCTGCCCGCACGCACGGAGGGC
GTCATCGACATGCGGAGCATGTCCAGCATTGACAGCTTCATCAGCTGTGCCACGGACTTCCCTGAAGCCA
CCAGATTCTAAGGACTCGAGGCGGCCGCACTCCTCAGGTGCAGGCTGCCTATCAGAAGGTGGTGGCTGGT
GTGGCCAATGCCCTGGCTCACAAATACCACTGAGATCTTTTTCCCTCTGCCAAAAATTATGGGGACATCA
TGAAGCCCCTTGAGCATCTGACTTCTGGCTAATAAAGGAAATTTATTTTCATTGCAATAGTGTGTTGGAA
TTTTTTGTGTCTCTCACTCGGAAGGACATATGGGAGGGCAAATCATTTAAAACATCAGAATGAGTATTTG
GTTTAGAGTTTGGCAACATATGCCCATATGCTGGCTGCCATGAACAAAGGTTGGCTATAAAGAGGTCATC
AGTATATGAAACAGCCCCCTGCTGTCCATTCCTTATTCCATAGAAAAGCCTTGACTTGAGGTTAGATTTT
TTTTATATTTTGTTTTGTGTTATTTTTTTCTTTAACATCCCTAAAATTTTCCTTACATGTTTTACTAGCC
AGATTTTTCCTCCTCTCCTGACTACTCCCAGTCATAGCTGTCCCTCTTCTCTTATGGAGATCCCTCGACC
TGCAGCCCAAGCTTGGCGTAATCATGGTCATAGCTGTTTCCTGTGTGAAATTGTTATCCGCTCACAATTC
CACACAACATACGAGCCGGAAGCATAAAGTGTAAAGCCTGGGGTGCCTAATGAGTGAGCTAACTCACATT
AATTGCGTTGCGCTCACTGCCCGCTTTCCAGTCGGGAAACCTGTCGTGCCAGCGGATCCGCATCTCAATT
AGTCAGCAACCATAGTCCCGCCCCTAACTCCGCCCATCCCGCCCCTAACTCCGCCCAGTTCCGCCCATTC
TCCGCCCCATGGCTGACTAATTTTTTTTATTTATGCAGAGGCCGAGGCCGCCTCGGCCTCTGAGCTATTC
CAGAAGTAGTGAGGAGGCTTTTTTGGAGGCCTAGGCTTTTGCAAAAAGCTAACTTGTTTATTGCAGCTTA
TAATGGTTACAAATAAAGCAATAGCATCACAAATTTCACAAATAAAGCATTTTTTTCACTGCATTCTAGT
TGTGGTTTGTCCAAACTCATCAATGTATCTTATCATGTCTGGATCCGCTGCATTAATGAATCGGCCAACG
CGCGGGGAGAGGCGGTTTGCGTATTGGGCGCTCTTCCGCTTCCTCGCTCACTGACTCGCTGCGCTCGGTC
GTTCGGCTGCGGCGAGCGGTATCAGCTCACTCAAAGGCGGTAATACGGTTATCCACAGAATCAGGGGATA
ACGCAGGAAAGAACATGTGAGCAAAAGGCCAGCAAAAGGCCAGGAACCGTAAAAAGGCCGCGTTGCTGGC
GTTTTTCCATAGGCTCCGCCCCCCTGACGAGCATCACAAAAATCGACGCTCAAGTCAGAGGTGGCGAAAC
CCGACAGGACTATAAAGATACCAGGCGTTTCCCCCTGGAAGCTCCCTCGTGCGCTCTCCTGTTCCGACCC
TGCCGCTTACCGGATACCTGTCCGCCTTTCTCCCTTCGGGAAGCGTGGCGCTTTCTCATAGCTCACGCTG
TAGGTATCTCAGTTCGGTGTAGGTCGTTCGCTCCAAGCTGGGCTGTGTGCACGAACCCCCCGTTCAGCCC
GACCGCTGCGCCTTATCCGGTAACTATCGTCTTGAGTCCAACCCGGTAAGACACGACTTATCGCCACTGG
CAGCAGCCACTGGTAACAGGATTAGCAGAGCGAGGTATGTAGGCGGTGCTACAGAGTTCTTGAAGTGGTG
GCCTAACTACGGCTACACTAGAAGAACAGTATTTGGTATCTGCGCTCTGCTGAAGCCAGTTACCTTCGGA
AAAAGAGTTGGTAGCTCTTGATCCGGCAAACAAACCACCGCTGGTAGCGGTGGTTTTTTTGTTTGCAAGC
AGCAGATTACGCGCAGAAAAAAAGGATCTCAAGAAGATCCTTTGATCTTTTCTACGGGGTCTGACGCTCA
GTGGAACGAAAACTCACGTTAAGGGATTTTGGTCATGAGATTATCAAAAAGGATCTTCACCTAGATCCTT
TTAAATTAAAAATGAAGTTTTAAATCAATCTAAAGTATATATGAGTAAACTTGGTCTGACAGTTACCAAT
GCTTAATCAGTGAGGCACCTATCTCAGCGATCTGTCTATTTCGTTCATCCATAGTTGCCTGACTCCCCGT
CGTGTAGATAACTACGATACGGGAGGGCTTACCATCTGGCCCCAGTGCTGCAATGATACCGCGAGACCCA
CGCTCACCGGCTCCAGATTTATCAGCAATAAACCAGCCAGCCGGAAGGGCCGAGCGCAGAAGTGGTCCTG
CAACTTTATCCGCCTCCATCCAGTCTATTAATTGTTGCCGGGAAGCTAGAGTAAGTAGTTCGCCAGTTAA
TAGTTTGCGCAACGTTGTTGCCATTGCTACAGGCATCGTGGTGTCACGCTCGTCGTTTGGTATGGCTTCA
TTCAGCTCCGGTTCCCAACGATCAAGGCGAGTTACATGATCCCCCATGTTGTGCAAAAAAGCGGTTAGCT
CCTTCGGTCCTCCGATCGTTGTCAGAAGTAAGTTGGCCGCAGTGTTATCACTCATGGTTATGGCAGCACT
GCATAATTCTCTTACTGTCATGCCATCCGTAAGATGCTTTTCTGTGACTGGTGAGTACTCAACCAAGTCA
TTCTGAGAATAGTGTATGCGGCGACCGAGTTGCTCTTGCCCGGCGTCAATACGGGATAATACCGCGCCAC
ATAGCAGAACTTTAAAAGTGCTCATCATTGGAAAACGTTCTTCGGGGCGAAAACTCTCAAGGATCTTACC
GCTGTTGAGATCCAGTTCGATGTAACCCACTCGTGCACCCAACTGATCTTCAGCATCTTTTACTTTCACC
AGCGTTTCTGGGTGAGCAAAAACAGGAAGGCAAAATGCCGCAAAAAAGGGAATAAGGGCGACACGGAAAT
GTTGAATACTCATACTCTTCCTTTTTCAATATTATTGAAGCATTTATCAGGGTTATTGTCTCATGAGCGG
ATACATATTTGAATGTATTTAGAAAAATAAACAAATAGGGGTTCCGCGCACATTTCCCCGAAAAGTGCCA
CCTGGGTCGACATTGATTATTGACTAGTTATTAATAGTAATCAATTACGGGGTCATTAGTTCATAGCCCA
TATATGGAGTTCCGCGTTACATAACTTACGGTAAATGGCCCGCCTGGCTGACCGCCCAACGACCCCCGCC
CATTGACGTCAATAATGACGTATGTTCCCATAGTAACGCCAATAGGGACTTTCCATTGACGTCAATGGGT
GGAGTATTTACGGTAAACTGCCCACTTGGCAGTACATCAAGTGTATCATATGCCAAGTACGCCCCCTATT
GACGTCAATGACGGTAAATGGCCCGCCTGGCATTATGCCCAGTACATGACCTTATGGGACTTTCCTACTT
GGCAGTACATCTACGTATTAGTCATCGCTATTACCATGGTCGAGGTGAGCCCCACGTTCTGCTTCACTCT
CCCCATCTCCCCCCCCTCCCCACCCCCAATTTTGTATTTATTTATTTTTTAATTATTTTGTGCAGCGATG
GGGGCGGGG
Features (pLannotate 1.2.2; 20 found; start..end, strand, type, name):
    169..1185    +  intron         chimeric intron: chimera between introns from chicken β-actin and rabbit β-globin
   1183..1239    +  CDS            HBB (fragment): HBB_LEPEU - Experimental evidence at protein level: Swiss-Prot protein existence level 1. Involved in oxygen transport from the lung to the various peripheral tissues. From Lepus europaeus (European hare).
   1252..2301    +  CDS            ChrimsonR: red light-drivable channelrhodopsin from Chlamydomonas noctigama (Klapoetke et al., 2014) K176R mutant with accelerated closing kinetics
   2314..3024    +  CDS            mRuby2: mRuby2 is a basic (constitutively fluorescent) red fluorescent protein published in 2012, derived from Entacmaea quadricolor. It has moderate acid sensitivity.
   3007..3228    +  CDS            Kcnb1 (fragment): KCNB1_RAT - Experimental evidence at protein level: Swiss-Prot protein existence level 1. Voltage-gated potassium channel that mediates transmembrane potassium transport in excitable membranes, primarily in the brain, but also in the pancreas and cardiovascular system. Contributes to the regulation of the action potential (AP) repolarization, duration and frequency of repetitive AP firing in neurons, muscle cells and endocrine cells and plays a role in homeostatic attenuation of electrical excitability throughout the brain (PubMed:10024359, PubMed:10618149, PubMed:12451110, PubMed:17379638, Pu
   3249..3320    +  CDS            HBB (fragment): HBB_PONPY - Experimental evidence at transcript level: Swiss-Prot protein existence level 2. Involved in oxygen transport from the lung to the various peripheral tissues. From Pongo pygmaeus (Bornean orangutan).
   3391..3446    +  polyA_signal   β-globin poly(A) signal: rabbit β-globin polyadenylation signal (Gil and Proudfoot, 1987)
   3831..3847    -  protein_bind   lac operator: The lac repressor binds to the lac operator to inhibit transcription in E. coli. This inhibition can be relieved by adding lactose or isopropyl-β-D-thiogalactopyranoside (IPTG). lac repressor encoded by lacI
   3855..3885    -  promoter       lac promoter: promoter for the E. coli lac operon
   3900..3921    -  protein_bind   CAP binding site: CAP binding activates transcription in the presence of cAMP. E. coli catabolite activator protein
   3934..3973    -  CDS            lacI (fragment): lac repressor; lacI; The lac repressor binds to the lac operator to inhibit transcription in E. coli. This inhibition can be relieved by adding lactose or isopropyl-β-D-thiogalactopyranoside (IPTG).
   3980..4002    +  promoter       SV40 promoter (fragment): SV40 enhancer and early promoter
   4026..4161    +  rep_origin     SV40 ori: SV40 origin of replication
   4181..4315    +  polyA_signal   SV40 poly(A) signal: SV40 polyadenylation signal
   4317..4371    -  CDS            lacI (fragment): lac repressor; lacI; The lac repressor binds to the lac operator to inhibit transcription in E. coli. This inhibition can be relieved by adding lactose or isopropyl-β-D-thiogalactopyranoside (IPTG).
   4554..5142    -  rep_origin     ori: high-copy-number ColE1/pMB1/pBR322/pUC origin of replication
   5313..6173    -  CDS            AmpR: β-lactamase; bla; confers resistance to ampicillin, carbenicillin, and related antibiotics
   6174..6278    -  promoter       AmpR promoter: bla
   6309..6688    +  enhancer       CMV enhancer: human cytomegalovirus immediate early enhancer
   6690..168     +  promoter       chicken β-actin promoter (across the origin): No description available
