[The description below was written by a language model from this plasmid's Addgene catalogue record and pLannotate feature annotations shown in this document.]
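Description:
pCAGGS-ChrimsonR-mRuby2-ST is a mammalian expression plasmid of roughly 6.8 kb built on the pCAGGS backbone. It is propagated in E. coli through a high-copy ColE1/pUC-type origin and selected with ampicillin via the β-lactamase gene and its native promoter. The backbone also carries an SV40 origin of replication with an adjacent SV40 polyadenylation signal, plus remnants of lac regulatory sequence (promoter, operator, CAP site and short lacI fragments) that have no evident role in the mammalian cassette.

Expression is driven by the composite CAG promoter, annotated here as the CMV immediate-early enhancer, the chicken β-actin promoter (which spans the numbering origin of the circular sequence) and a chimeric chicken β-actin/rabbit β-globin intron. This arrangement gives strong, broadly active transcription in mammalian cells. Transcripts are terminated by the rabbit β-globin poly(A) signal. The short HBB fragments flagged on either side of the insert most likely reflect β-globin-derived backbone sequence rather than intended coding parts.

The roughly 2 kb payload is a single fusion protein. ChrimsonR, the K176R mutant of the red-light-drivable cation channelrhodopsin Chrimson with faster closing kinetics, is followed by the red fluorescent protein mRuby2 and then a C-terminal soma-targeting motif, which the annotation identifies as a fragment of the rat Kv2.1 potassium channel (Kcnb1). This motif restricts the opsin to the neuronal soma and proximal dendrites, while mRuby2 reports its expression and localisation. The associated work concerns three-dimensional holographic optogenetics with temporal focusing, where confining the opsin to the cell body would be expected to reduce unintended activation through neurites of neighbouring neurons.
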