Addgene plasmid #105447: pCAGGS-ChrimsonR-mRuby2-ST
Purpose: Cation channelrhodopsin ChrimsonR fused to mRuby2 fluorophore and targeted to the neuronal soma and proximal dendrites
Depositing lab: Hillel Adesnik. Depositing organization: University of California, Berkeley. Publication: Three-dimensional scanless holographic optogenetics with temporal focusing (3D-SHOT). Pegard NC, Mardinly AR, Oldenburg IA, Sridharan S, Waller L, Adesnik H. Nat Commun. 2017 Oct 31;8(1):1228. doi: 10.1038/s41467-017-01031-3. PubMed 29089483.
Backbone
  Vector backbone: pCAGGS
  Backbone size w/o insert (bp): 4813
  Total vector size (bp): 6793
  Vector type: Mammalian Expression
Growth in bacteria
  Bacterial resistance: Ampicillin, 100 μg/mL
  Growth temperature: 37°C
  Growth strain: DH5alpha
  Copy number: High Copy
Gene/Insert
  Gene/Insert name: ChrimsonR-mRuby2-ST
  Insert size (bp): 1980
  Mutation: K176R in Chrimson
  Promoter: pCAGGS
  Tag / fusion protein: mRuby2; soma targeting motif
  Cloning method: Ligation Independent Cloning
  Sequencing primers: 5′ Custom; 3′ Custom
Terms and licenses: Academic/Nonprofit Terms; Industry Terms: Not Available to Industry
How to cite: pCAGGS-ChrimsonR-mRuby2-ST was a gift from Hillel Adesnik (Addgene plasmid # 105447 ; http://n2t.net/addgene:105447 ; RRID:Addgene_105447)
